>Addgene plasmid #153841 | pGBW-m4252846 | addgene full sequence | sequence record 304505 | Ginkgo NGS Result
CACCATGGCTGATGCACAATCGTTTTTAAACGGGTTTGCGGAAAACCTTTACTTTCAGTCGGGACGGCGA
ATCCCGGGGCTGATAAATCCCTGGAAAAGGAGATGGAAGAAGAACTTTATTGCAGTGTCTGCGGCTAACC
GGTTCAAAAAGATCAGTTCAAGCGGCGCCCTAGATTACGACATTCCTACGACCGCCTCCGAGAATCTCTA
TTTCCAGGGTGAATTTGGCTTGGCACAACATGACGAGGCCGTCGATAACAAGTTTAATAAAGAACAGCAG
AACGCTTTCTATGAGATCCTTCACTTACCAAATCTGAACGAAGAGCAACGCAACGCTTTCATTCAGAGCC
TGAAAGACGATCCCTCGCAGTCTGCAAATCTCCTGGCCGAAGCCAAGAAGCTGAATGACGCACAGGCTCC
AAAAGTTGATAACAAGTTTAACAAGGAGCAGCAGAATGCTTTCTACGAGATATTGCACCTTCCTAATCTG
AATGAGGAACAAAGAAATGCATTTATCCAGTCCCTAAAAGACGATCCATCACAGAGTGCCAACCTGCTTG
CGGAAGCCAAAAAGCTCAATGATGCCCAGGCCCCGAAAGTAGACGCGAACCATCAATAAGCTAGCTTGAC
TGACTGAGATACAGCGTACCTTCAGCTCACAGACATGATAAGATACATTGATGAGTTTGGACAAACCACA
ACTAGAATGCAGTGAAAAAAATGCTTTATTTGTGAAATTTGTGATGCTATTGCTTTATTTGTAACCATTA
TAAGCTGCAATAAACAAGTTAACAACAACAATTGCATTCATTTTATGTTTCAGGTTCAGGGGGAGGTGTG
GGAGGTTTTTTAAAGCAAGTAAAACCTCTACAAATGTGGTATTGGCCCATCTCTATCGGTATCGTAGCAT
AACCCCTTGGGGCCTCTAAACGGGTCTTGAGGGGTTTTTTGTGCCCCTCGGGCCGGATTGCTATCTACCG
GCATTGGCGCAGAAAAAAATGCCTGATGCGACGCTGCGCGTCTTATACTCCCACATATGCCAGATTCAGC
AACGGATACGGCTTCCCCAACTTGCCCACTTCCATACGTGTCCTCCTTACCAGAAATTTATCCTTAAGGT
CGTCAGCTATCCTGCAGGCGATCTCTCGATTTCGATCAAGACATTCCTTTAATGGTCTTTTCTGGACACC
ACTAGGGGTCAGAAGTAGTTCATCAAACTTTCTTCCCTCCCTAATCTCATTGGTTACCTTGGGCTATCGA
AACTTAATTAACCAGTCAAGTCAGCTACTTGGCGAGATCGACTTGTCTGGGTTTCGACTACGCTCAGAAT
TGCGTCAGTCAAGTTCGATCTGGTCCTTGCTATTGCACCCGTTCTCCGATTACGAGTTTCATTTAAATCA
TGTGAGCAAAAGGCCAGCAAAAGGCCAGGAACCGTAAAAAGGCCGCGTTGCTGGCGTTTTTCCATAGGCT
CCGCCCCCCTGACGAGCATCACAAAAATCGACGCTCAAGTCAGAGGTGGCGAAACCCGACAGGACTATAA
AGATACCAGGCGTTTCCCCCTGGAAGCTCCCTCGTGCGCTCTCCTGTTCCGACCCTGCCGCTTACCGGAT
ACCTGTCCGCCTTTCTCCCTTCGGGAAGCGTGGCGCTTTCTCATAGCTCACGCTGTAGGTATCTCAGTTC
GGTGTAGGTCGTTCGCTCCAAGCTGGGCTGTGTGCACGAACCCCCCGTTCAGCCCGACCGCTGCGCCTTA
TCCGGTAACTATCGTCTTGAGTCCAACCCGGTAAGACACGACTTATCGCCACTGGCAGCAGCCACTGGTA
ACAGGATTAGCAGAGCGAGGTATGTAGGCGGTGCTACAGAGTTCTTGAAGTGGTGGCCTAACTACGGCTA
CACTAGAAGAACAGTATTTGGTATCTGCGCTCTGCTGAAGCCAGTTACCTTCGGAAAAAGAGTTGGTAGC
TCTTGATCCGGCAAACAAACCACCGCTGGTAGCGGTGGTTTTTTTGTTTGCAAGCAGCAGATTACGCGCA
GAAAAAAAGGATCTCAAGAAGATCCTTTGATCTTTTCTACGGGGTCTGACGCTCAGTGGAACGAAAACTC
ACGTTAAGGGATTTTGGTCATGAGATTATCAAAAAGGATCTTCACCTAGATCCTTTTAAATTAAAAATGA
AGTTTTAAATCAATCTAAAGTATATATGAGTAAACTTGGTCTGACAGTTACCAATGCTTAATCAGTGAGG
CACCTATCTCAGCGATCTGTCTATTTCGTTCATCCATAGTTGCATTTAAATTTCCGAACTCTCCAAGGCC
CTCGTCGGAAAATCTTCAAACCTTTCGTCCGATCCATCTTGCAGGCTACCTCTCGAACGAACTATCGCAA
GTCTCTTGGCCGGCCTTGCGCCTTGGCTATTGCTTGGCAGCGCCTATCGCCAGGTATTACTCCAATCCCG
AATATCCGAGATCGGGATCACCCGAGAGAAGTTCAACCTACATCCTCAATCCCGATCTATCCGAGATCCG
AGGAATATCGAAATCGGGGCGCGCCTGGCCTCCGCGCCGGGTTTTGGCGCCTCCCGCGGGCGCCCCCCTC
GTCACGGCGAGCGCTGCCACGTCAGACGAAGGGCGCAGGAGCGTCCTGATCCTTCCGCCCGGACGCTCAG
GACAGCGGCCCGCTGCTCATAAGACTCGGCCTTAGAACCCCAGTATCAGCAGAAGGACATTTTAGGACGG
GACTTGGGTGACTCTAGGGCACTGGTTTTCTTTCCAGAGAGCGGAACAGGCGAGGAAAAGTAGTCCCTTC
TCGGCGATTCTGCGGAGGGATCTCCGTGGGGCGGTGAACGCCGATGATTATATAAGGACGCGCCGGGTGT
GGCACAGCTAGTTCCGTCGCAGCCGGGATTTGGGTCGCGGTTCTTGTTTGTGGATCGCTGTGATCGTCAC
TTGGTGAGTAGCGGGCTGCTGGGCTGGCCGGGGCTTTCGTGGCCGCCGGGCCGCTCGGTGGGACGGAAGC
GTGTGGAGAGACCGCCAAGGGCTGTAGTCTGGGTCCGCGAGCAAGGTTGCCCTGAACTGGGGGTTGGGGG
GAGCGCAGCAAAATGGCGGCTGTTCCCGAGTCTTGAATGGAAGACGCTTGTGAGGCGGGCTGTGAGGTCG
TTGAAACAAGGTGGGGGGCATGGTGGGCGGCAAGAACCCAAGGTCTTGAGCCCTTCGCTAATGCGGGAAA
GCTCTTATTCGGGTGAGATGGGCTGGGCACCATCTGGGGACCCTGACGTGAAGTTTGTCACTGACTGGAG
AACTCGGTTTGTCGTCTGTTGCGGGGGCGGCAGTTATGGCGGTGCCGTTGGGCAGTGCACCCGTACCTTT
GGGAGCGCGCGCCCTCGTCGTGTCGTGACGTCACCCGTTCTGTTGGCTTATAATGCAGGGTGGGGCCACC
AGCCGGTAGGTGTGCGGTAGGCTTTTCTCCGTCGCAGGACGCAGGGTTCGGGCCTAGGGTAGGCTCTCCT
GAATCGACAGGCGCCGGACCTCTGGTGAGGGGAGGGATAAGTGAGGCGTCAGTTTCTTTGGTCGGTTTTA
TGTACCTATCTTCTTAAGTAGCTGAAGCTCCGGTTTTGAACTATGCGCTCGGGGTTGGCGAGTGTGTTTT
GTGAAGTTTTTTAGGCACCTTTTGAAATGTAATCATTTGGGTCAATATGTAATTTTCAGTGTTAGACTTG
TAAATTGTCCGCTAAATTCTGGCCGTTTTTGGCTTTTTTGTTAGACAACATGACCGAGTACAAGCCCACG
GTGCGCCTCGCCACCCGCGACGACGTCCCCAGGGCCGTACGCACCCTCGCCGCCGCGTTCGCCGACTACC
CCGCCACGCGCCACACCGTCGATCCGGACCGCCACATCGAGCGGGTCACCGAGCTGCAAGAACTCTTCCT
CACGCGCGTCGGGCTCGACATCGGCAAGGTGTGGGTCGCGGACGACGGCGCCGCGGTGGCGGTCTGGACC
ACGCCGGAGAGCGTCGAAGCGGGGGCGGTGTTCGCCGAGATCGGCCCGCGCATGGCCGAGTTGAGCGGTT
CCCGGCTGGCCGCGCAGCAACAGATGGAGGGCCTCCTGGCGCCGCACCGGCCCAAGGAGCCCGCGTGGTT
CCTGGCCACCGTCGGCGTCTCGCCCGACCACCAGGGCAAGGGTCTGGGCAGCGCCGTCGTGCTCCCCGGA
GTGGAGGCCGCCGAGCGCGCCGGGGTGCCCGCCTTCCTGGAGACCTCCGCGCCCCGCAACCTCCCCTTCT
ACGAGCGGCTCGGCTTCACCGTCACCGCCGACGTCGAGGTGCCCGAAGGACCGCGCACCTGGTGCATGAC
CCGCAAGCCCGGTGCCTAGGCTAGTATGTAAGCCTAGTCTTAGATAATAAAATCGCTATCCATCGAAGAT
GGATGTGTGTTGGTTTTTTGTGTGTGTAACGCTAGGCGCGCCTGGTGTACCGAGAACGATCCTCTCAGTG
CGAGTCTCGACGATCCATATCGTTGCTTGGCAGTCAGCCAGTCGGAATCCAGCTTGGGACCCAGGAAGTC
CAATCGTCAGATATTGTACTCAAGCCTGGTCACGGCAGCGTACCGATCTGTTTAAACCTAGATATTGATA
GTCTGATCGGTCAACGTATAATCGAGTCCTAGCTTTTGCAAACATCTATCAAGAGACAGGATCAGCAGGA
GGCTTTCGCATGAGTATTCAACATTTCCGTGTCGCCCTTATTCCCTTTTTTGCGGCATTTTGCCTTCCTG
TTTTTGCTCACCCAGAAACGCTGGTGAAAGTAAAAGATGCTGAAGATCAGTTGGGTGCGCGAGTGGGTTA
CATCGAACTGGATCTCAACAGCGGTAAGATCCTTGAGAGTTTTCGCCCCGAAGAACGCTTTCCAATGATG
AGCACTTTTAAAGTTCTGCTATGTGGCGCGGTATTATCCCGTATTGACGCCGGGCAAGAGCAACTCGGTC
GCCGCATACACTATTCTCAGAATGACTTGGTTGAGTATTCACCAGTCACAGAAAAGCATCTTACGGATGG
CATGACAGTAAGAGAATTATGCAGTGCTGCCATAACCATGAGTGATAACACTGCGGCCAACTTACTTCTG
ACAACGATTGGAGGACCGAAGGAGCTAACCGCTTTTTTGCACAACATGGGGGATCATGTAACTCGCCTTG
ATCGTTGGGAACCGGAGCTGAATGAAGCCATACCAAACGACGAGCGTGACACCACGATGCCTGTAGCAAT
GGCAACAACCTTGCGTAAACTATTAACTGGCGAACTACTTACTCTAGCTTCCCGGCAACAGTTGATAGAC
TGGATGGAGGCGGATAAAGTTGCAGGACCACTTCTGCGCTCGGCCCTTCCGGCTGGCTGGTTTATTGCTG
ATAAATCTGGAGCCGGTGAGCGTGGGTCTCGCGGTATCATTGCAGCACTGGGGCCAGATGGTAAGCCCTC
CCGTATCGTAGTTATCTACACGACGGGGAGTCAGGCAACTATGGATGAACGAAATAGACAGATCGCTGAG
ATAGGTGCCTCACTGATTAAGCATTGGTAACCGATTCTAGGTGCATTGGCGCAGAAAAAAATGCCTGATG
CGACGCTGCGCGTCTTATACTCCCACATATGCCAGATTCAGCAACGGATACGGCTTCCCCAACTTGCCCA
CTTCCATACGTGTCCTCCTTACCAGAAATTTATCCTTAAGATCCCGAATCGTTTAAACTCGACTCTGGCT
CTATCGAATCTCCGTCGTTTCGAGCTTACGCGAACAGCCGTGGCGCTCATTTGCTCGTCGGGCATCGAAT
CTCGTCAGCTATCGTCAGCTTACCTTTTTGGCAGCGATCGCGGCTCCCGACATCTTGGACCATTAGCTCC
ACAGGTATCTTCTTCCCTCTAGTGGTCATAACAGCAGCTTCAGCTACCTCTCAATTCAAAAAACCCCTCA
AGACCCGTTTAGAGGCCCCAAGGGGTTATGCTATCAATCGTTGCGTTACACACACAAAAAACCAACACAC
ATCCATCTTCGATGGATAGCGATTTTATTATCTAACTGCTGATCGAGTGTAGCCAGATCTAGTAATCAAT
TACGGGGTCATTAGTTCATAGCCCATATATGGAGTTCCGCGTTACATAACTTACGGTAAATGGCCCGCCT
GGCTGACCGCCCAACGACCCCCGCCCATTGACGTCAATAATGACGTATGTTCCCATAGTAACGCCAATAG
GGACTTTCCATTGACGTCAATGGGTGGAGTATTTACGGTAAACTGCCCACTTGGCAGTACATCAAGTGTA
TCATATGCCAAGTACGCCCCCTATTGACGTCAATGACGGTAAATGGCCCGCCTGGCATTATGCCCAGTAC
ATGACCTTATGGGACTTTCCTACTTGGCAGTACATCTACGTATTAGTCATCGCTATTACCATGCTGATGC
GGTTTTGGCAGTACATCAATGGGCGTGGATAGCGGTTTGACTCACGGGGATTTCCAAGTCTCCACCCCAT
TGACGTCAATGGGAGTTTGTTTTGGCACCAAAATCAACGGGACTTTCCAAAATGTCGTAACAACTCCGCC
CCATTGACGCAAATGGGCGGTAGGCGTGTACGGTGGGAGGTCTATATAAGCAGAGCTGGTTTAGTGAACC
GTCAGATCAGATCTTTGTCGATCCTACCATCCACTCGACACACCCGCCAGCGGCCGC
Features (pLannotate 1.2.2; 20 found; start..end, strand, type, name):
     95..172     +  CDS            MYLK2 (fragment): MYLK2_HUMAN - Experimental evidence at protein level: Swiss-Prot protein existence level 1. Implicated in the level of global muscle contraction and cardiac function. Phosphorylates a specific serine in the N-terminus of a myosin light chain. From Homo sapiens (Human).
    254..604     +  CDS            spa (fragment): SPA_STAAU - Experimental evidence at protein level: Swiss-Prot protein existence level 1. Plays a role in the inhibition of the host innate and adaptive immune responses. Possesses five immunoglobulin-binding domains that capture both the fragment crystallizable region (Fc region) and the Fab region (part of Ig that identifies antigen) of immunoglobulins (By similarity). In turn, Staphylococcus aureus is protected from phagocytic killing via inhibition of Ig Fc region. In addition, the host elicited B-cell response is prevented due to a decrease of antibody-secreting cell proliferation that en
    669..790     -  polyA_signal   SV40 poly(A) signal: SV40 polyadenylation signal
    813..882     -  CDS            large T antigen (fragment): large T antigen from SV40 (simian virus 40)
    905..951     +  terminator     T7 terminator: transcription terminator for bacteriophage T7 RNA polymerase
    981..1117    +  terminator     rrnG terminator: transcription terminator from the E. coli ribosomal RNA rrnG operon (Albrechtsen et al., 1991)
   1162..1233    +  misc_feature   3' β-globin insulator: insulator downstream of the human β-globin locus (Farrell et al., 2002)
   1459..2047    -  rep_origin     ori: high-copy-number ColE1/pMB1/pBR322/pUC origin of replication
   2219..2283    -  CDS            bla(M) (fragment): β-lactamase lacking the signal sequence; bla(M); allows cytosolic expression of β-lactamase
   2547..3756    +  promoter       UbC promoter: human ubiquitin C promoter
   3760..4357    +  CDS            PuroR (fragment): puromycin N-acetyltransferase; pac from Streptomyces; confers resistance to puromycin
   4386..4434    +  polyA_signal   poly(A) signal: synthetic polyadenylation signal
   4700..5560    +  CDS            AmpR: β-lactamase; bla; confers resistance to ampicillin, carbenicillin, and related antibiotics
   5573..5709    +  terminator     rrnG terminator: transcription terminator from the E. coli ribosomal RNA rrnG operon (Albrechtsen et al., 1991)
   5861..5932    +  misc_feature   5' β-globin insulator: insulator upstream of the human β-globin locus (Farrell et al., 2002)
   5937..5983    -  terminator     T7 terminator: transcription terminator for bacteriophage T7 RNA polymerase
   6001..6049    -  polyA_signal   poly(A) signal: synthetic polyadenylation signal
   6130..6433    +  enhancer       CMV enhancer: human cytomegalovirus immediate early enhancer
   6506..6523    -  promoter       CMV promoter (fragment): human cytomegalovirus (CMV) immediate early promoter
   6586..6637    +  promoter       CMVd2 promoter: truncated human cytomegalovirus (CMV) immediate early promoter that yields moderately reduced expression relative to the full-length promoter
