[The description below was written by a language model from this plasmid's Addgene catalogue record and pLannotate feature annotations shown in this document.]
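Description:
pGBW-m4252846 is a mammalian expression plasmid for SARS-CoV-2 nsp11, the very short peptide encoded within ORF1ab. It is built on a pTwist_CMV_Puro_6 backbone from which an AarI site was removed. It is propagated in E. coli at high copy from a ColE1/pUC-type origin and selected with ampicillin through a full-length β-lactamase gene. A short additional bla fragment is also annotated. For selection in mammalian cells, a separate cassette places puromycin N-acetyltransferase under the human ubiquitin C promoter, followed by a synthetic poly(A) signal.

The wild-type nsp11 insert is listed as only 32 bp and is too small to be picked up by the automated annotation, so it does not appear in the feature table. It is driven by the CMV immediate-early enhancer/promoter, which is annotated near the end of the circular sequence record, so transcription reads across the numbering origin into the tag region. The catalogue describes a C-terminal, backbone-encoded, TEV-cleavable "TapTag". This fits the two annotated coding fragments downstream: a segment matching myosin light chain kinase 2, which probably represents a calmodulin-binding peptide, and a segment of Staphylococcus aureus protein A with its immunoglobulin-binding domains. These are the modules of a classical tandem affinity purification tag, although the TEV site itself is not annotated. An SV40 poly(A) signal is annotated after the tag, on the reverse strand.

The expression unit is bracketed by β-globin insulator elements, bacterial rrnG and T7 terminators, and an upstream synthetic poly(A) signal, which together presumably limit read-through from neighbouring units. The design suits expression of tagged nsp11 in mammalian cells, followed by affinity purification, for example to recover associated host proteins, although the record states only expression as the purpose.
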