Addgene plasmid #153841: pGBW-m4252846
Purpose: Mammalian expression plasmid for SARS-CoV-2 nsp11
Depositing lab: Ginkgo Bioworks & Benjie Chen. Depositing organization: Ginkgo Bioworks.
Backbone
  Vector backbone: pTwist_CMV_Puro_6 with AarI site removed
  Backbone size w/o insert (bp): 6080
  Vector type: Mammalian Expression
  Selectable markers: Puromycin
Growth in bacteria
  Bacterial resistance: Ampicillin, 100 μg/mL
  Growth temperature: 37°C
  Growth strain: DH5alpha
  Copy number: High Copy
Gene/Insert
  Gene/Insert name: SARS-CoV-2 nsp11
  Species: Severe acute respiratory syndrome coronavirus 2
  Insert size (bp): 32
  Mutation: wt
  Entrez Gene: ORF1ab (a.k.a. GU280_gp01)
  Promoter: CMV
  Tag / fusion protein: Cleavable TEV;TapTag (C terminal on backbone)
  Cloning method: Unknown
Resource information
  A portion of this plasmid was derived from a plasmid made by: GinkgoBioworks
Depositor comments: NCBI reference sequence: 43740578
How to cite: pGBW-m4252846 was a gift from Ginkgo Bioworks & Benjie Chen (Addgene plasmid # 153841 ; http://n2t.net/addgene:153841 ; RRID:Addgene_153841)
